Addgene plasmid #220143: PB-TRE-dCas9-Zim3-MeCP2
Purpose: doxycycline-inducible dCas9-Zim3-MeCP2 expression for Epigenetic repression
Depositing lab: Frank Buchholz. Publication: DNA methylation-independent long-term epigenetic silencing with dCRISPR/Cas9 fusion proteins. Ding L, Schmitt LT, Brux M, Surun D, Augsburg M, Lansing F, Mircetic J, Theis M, Buchholz F. Life Sci Alliance. 2022 Mar 14;5(6). pii: 5/6/e202101321. doi: 10.26508/lsa.202101321. Print 2022 Jun. PubMed 35288457.
Backbone
  Vector backbone: PB-Tre
  Backbone size w/o insert (bp): 7975
  Total vector size (bp): 5316
  Vector type: Mammalian Expression, CRISPR, Synthetic Biology ; Piggybac
  Selectable markers: Hygromycin
Growth in bacteria
  Bacterial resistance: Ampicillin, 100 μg/mL
  Growth temperature: 37°C
  Growth strain: DH5alpha
  Copy number: High Copy
Gene/Insert
  Gene/Insert name: dCas9-Zim3-MeCP2
  Promoter: Tre-3G
  Cloning method: Ligation Independent Cloning
  Sequencing primers: 5′ GCACAGGGATAAGCCCATCAG
Terms and licenses: Academic/Nonprofit Terms; Industry Terms: Not Available to Industry
How to cite: PB-TRE-dCas9-Zim3-MeCP2 was a gift from Frank Buchholz (Addgene plasmid # 220143 ; http://n2t.net/addgene:220143 ; RRID:Addgene_220143)
