[The description below was written by a language model from this plasmid's Addgene catalogue record and pLannotate feature annotations shown in this document.]
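Description:
PB-TRE-dCas9-Zim3-MeCP2 is a piggyBac transposon plasmid for doxycycline-inducible expression of a CRISPR-based epigenetic repressor in mammalian cells. It is propagated in E. coli through a high-copy ColE1/pUC-type origin with ampicillin selection (AmpR), and the backbone also carries an f1 origin and remnants of a lacZα/lac promoter cloning region. The catalogue classifies the vector as piggyBac. However, the automated annotation does not label the transposon terminal repeats, so their positions are not documented in the feature table. The size fields in the catalogue (a backbone of 7975 bp and a total of 5316 bp) are mutually inconsistent and do not match the sequenced record, which is 13,391 nt.

The payload is an all-in-one Tet-On arrangement. A TRE3G promoter drives a single fusion reading frame made up of nuclease-dead S. pyogenes Cas9 (annotated as the Cas9m4 mutant), a fragment of human ZIM3 and the transcriptional repression domain of rat MeCP2, ending at an HSV TK polyadenylation signal. Downstream, an EF-1α core promoter combined with an HTLV-1 LTR fragment drives a reverse tetracycline transactivator (annotated as an rtTA3 fragment with VP16-derived activation repeats). This is followed by a hygromycin resistance gene, a short WPRE fragment and an SV40 poly(A) signal. How the transactivator and HygR are linked is not annotated. Hygromycin selects stably modified cells, and adding doxycycline lets the constitutively expressed transactivator switch on the dCas9 fusion. No guide RNA cassette is annotated, so targeting guides would have to be supplied separately. The stated purpose is inducible epigenetic repression, and the associated publication concerns long-term silencing independent of DNA methylation.
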