Features (pLannotate 1.2.2; 24 found; start..end, strand, type, name):
    171..1031    -  CDS            AmpR: β-lactamase; bla; confers resistance to ampicillin, carbenicillin, and related antibiotics
   1032..1136    -  promoter       AmpR promoter: bla
   1189..1617    -  rep_origin     f1 ori (sequence partly withheld): f1 bacteriophage origin of replication; arrow indicates direction of (+) strand synthesis
   1622..1777    -  CDS            lacZα (fragment): LacZα fragment of β-galactosidase; lacZ fragment
   1779..1898    +  CDS            B (fragment): PORTL_LAMBD - Experimental evidence at protein level: Swiss-Prot protein existence level 1. Forms the portal vertex of the capsid (PubMed:6228056, PubMed:6232391). This portal plays critical roles in head assembly, genome packaging, neck/tail attachment, and genome ejection (Probable). The portal protein multimerizes as a single ring-shaped homododecamer arranged around a central channel (PubMed:6232391). Binds to the terminase subunits to form the packaging machine (PubMed:7799432). From Escherichia phage lambda (Bacteriophage lambda).
   2416..2794    +  promoter       TRE3G promoter: 3rd-generation Tet-responsive promoter that can be activated by binding of Tet-On® 3G
   2827..6930    +  CDS            Cas9m4: catalytically dead mutant of the Cas9 endonuclease from the Streptococcus pyogenes Type II CRISPR/Cas system RNA-guided DNA-binding protein that lacks endonuclease activity due to the mutations D10A, D839A, H840A, and N863A (Mali et al., 2013)
   6970..7278    +  CDS            ZIM3 (fragment): ZIM3_HUMAN - Also known as ZNF657. Experimental evidence at protein level: Swiss-Prot protein existence level 1. May be involved in transcriptional regulation. From Homo sapiens (Human).
   7285..8142    +  CDS            MeCP2: transcriptional repression domain from rat methyl-CpG-binding protein 2 (Nan et al., 1997)
   8238..8286    +  polyA_signal   HSV TK poly(A) signal: herpes simplex virus thymidine kinase polyadenylation signal (Cole and Stacy, 1985)
   8517..8728    +  promoter       EF-1α core promoter: core promoter for human elongation factor EF-1α
   8741..9009    +  LTR            5' LTR (truncated): truncated 5' long terminal repeat (LTR) from human T-cell leukemia virus (HTLV) type 1
   9043..9740    +  CDS            rtTA3 (fragment): reverse tetracycline transactivator 3 activates expression from Tet-responsive promoters in the presence of doxycycline
   9670..9780    +  CDS            VP48: 3 tandem repeats of the minimal activation domain of herpes simplex virus VP16 (Cheng et al., 2013)
   9861..10880   +  CDS            HygR: aminoglycoside phosphotransferase from E. coli; aph(4)-Ia; confers resistance to hygromycin
  10889..10988   +  misc_feature   WPRE (fragment): woodchuck hepatitis virus posttranscriptional regulatory element
  10992..11113   +  polyA_signal   SV40 poly(A) signal: SV40 polyadenylation signal
  11131..11223   +  ncRNA          G-CSF SLDE: Accession: RF00183 - G-CSF factor stem-loop destabilising element (SLDE)
  11920..12387   +  CDS            B (fragment): PORTL_LAMBD - Experimental evidence at protein level: Swiss-Prot protein existence level 1. Forms the portal vertex of the capsid (PubMed:6228056, PubMed:6232391). This portal plays critical roles in head assembly, genome packaging, neck/tail attachment, and genome ejection (Probable). The portal protein multimerizes as a single ring-shaped homododecamer arranged around a central channel (PubMed:6232391). Binds to the terminase subunits to form the packaging machine (PubMed:7799432). From Escherichia phage lambda (Bacteriophage lambda).
  12423..12445   -  protein_bind   lac operator (fragment): The lac repressor binds to the lac operator to inhibit transcription in E. coli. This inhibition can be relieved by adding lactose or isopropyl-β-D-thiogalactopyranoside (IPTG). lac repressor encoded by lacI
  12449..12479   -  promoter       lac promoter: promoter for the E. coli lac operon
  12494..12515   -  protein_bind   CAP binding site: CAP binding activates transcription in the presence of cAMP. E. coli catabolite activator protein
  12528..12620   -  CDS            lacI (fragment): lac repressor; lacI; The lac repressor binds to the lac operator to inhibit transcription in E. coli. This inhibition can be relieved by adding lactose or isopropyl-β-D-thiogalactopyranoside (IPTG).
  12803..13391   -  rep_origin     ori: high-copy-number ColE1/pMB1/pBR322/pUC origin of replication
>Addgene plasmid #220143 | PB-TRE-dCas9-Zim3-MeCP2 | addgene full sequence | sequence record 435331 | Addgene NGS Result
GAAGATCCTTTGATCTTTTCTACGGGGTCTGACGCTCAGTGGAACGAAAACTCACGTTAAGGGATTTTGG
TCATGAGATTATCAAAAAGGATCTTCACCTAGATCCTTTTAAATTAAAAATGAAGTTTTAAATCAATCTA
AAGTATATATGAGTAAACTTGGTCTGACAGTTACCAATGCTTAATCAGTGAGGCACCTATCTCAGCGATC
TGTCTATTTCGTTCATCCATAGTTGCCTGACTCCCCGTCGTGTAGATAACTACGATACGGGAGGGCTTAC
CATCTGGCCCCAGTGCTGCAATGATACCGCGAGACCCACGCTCACCGGCTCCAGATTTATCAGCAATAAA
CCAGCCAGCCGGAAGGGCCGAGCGCAGAAGTGGTCCTGCAACTTTATCCGCCTCCATCCAGTCTATTAAT
TGTTGCCGGGAAGCTAGAGTAAGTAGTTCGCCAGTTAATAGTTTGCGCAACGTTGTTGCCATTGCTACAG
GCATCGTGGTGTCACGCTCGTCGTTTGGTATGGCTTCATTCAGCTCCGGTTCCCAACGATCAAGGCGAGT
TACATGATCCCCCATGTTGTGCAAAAAAGCGGTTAGCTCCTTCGGTCCTCCGATCGTTGTCAGAAGTAAG
TTGGCCGCAGTGTTATCACTCATGGTTATGGCAGCACTGCATAATTCTCTTACTGTCATGCCATCCGTAA
GATGCTTTTCTGTGACTGGTGAGTACTCAACCAAGTCATTCTGAGAATAGTGTATGCGGCGACCGAGTTG
CTCTTGCCCGGCGTCAATACGGGATAATACCGCGCCACATAGCAGAACTTTAAAAGTGCTCATCATTGGA
AAACGTTCTTCGGGGCGAAAACTCTCAAGGATCTTACCGCTGTTGAGATCCAGTTCGATGTAACCCACTC
GTGCACCCAACTGATCTTCAGCATCTTTTACTTTCACCAGCGTTTCTGGGTGAGCAAAAACAGGAAGGCA
AAATGCCGCAAAAAAGGGAATAAGGGCGACACGGAAATGTTGAATACTCATACTCTTCCTTTTTCAATAT
TATTGAAGCATTTATCAGGGTTATTGTCTCATGAGCGGATACATATTTGAATGTATTTAGAAAAATAAAC
AAATAGGGGTTCCGCGCACATTTCCCCGAAAAGTGCCACCTAAATTGTAAGCGTTAATATTTTGTTAAAA
TTCGCGTTAAATTTTTGTTAAATCAGCTCATTTTTTAACCAATAGGCCGAAATCGGCAAAATCCCTTATA
AATCAAAAGAATAGACCGAGATAGGGT
[37 nt withheld, positions 1288-1324]
AAAGAACGTGGACTCCAACGTCAAAGG
[49 nt withheld, positions 1352-1400]
T
[91 nt withheld, positions 1402-1492]
G
[124 nt withheld, positions 1494-1617]
CCCATTCGCCATTCAGGCTGCGCAACTGTTGGGAAGGGCGATCGGTGCGGGCCTCTTCGCTATTACGCCA
GCTGGCGAAAGGGGGATGTGCTGCAAGGCGATTAAGTTGGGTAACGCCAGGGTTTTCCCAGTCACGACGT
TGTAAAACGACGGCCAGTGAGCGCGCCTCGTTCATTCACGTTTTTGAACCCGTGGAGGACGGGCAGACTC
GCGGTGCAAATGTGTTTTACAGCGTGATGGAGCAGATGAAGATGCTCGACACGCTGCAGAACACGCAGCT
AGATTAACCCTAGAAAGATAATCATATTGTGACGTACGTTAAAGATAATCATGTGTAAAATTGACGCATG
TGTTTTATCGGTCTGTATATCGAGGTTTATTTATTAATTTGAATAGATATTAAGTTTTATTATATTTACA
CTTACATACTAATAATAAATTCAACAAACAATTTATTTATGTTTATTTATTTATTAAAAAAAACAAAAAC
TCAAAATTTCTTCTATAAAGTAACAAAACTTTTATGAGGGACAGCCCCCCCCCAAAGCCCCCAGGGATGT
AATTACGTCCCTCCCCCGCTAGGGGGCAGCAGCGAGCCGCCCGGGGCTCCGCTCCGGTCCGGCGCTCCCC
CCGCATCCCCGAGCCGGCAGCGTGCGGGGACAGCCCGGGCACGGGGAAGGTGGCACGGGATCGCTTTCCT
CTGAACGCTTCTCGCTGCTCTTTGAGCCTGCAGACACCTGGGGGGATACGGGGAAAAGGCCTCCACGGCC
ACTAGTCTTTCGTCTTCAAGAATTCCTCGAGTTTACTCCCTATCAGTGATAGAGAACGTATGAAGAGTTT
ACTCCCTATCAGTGATAGAGAACGTATGCAGACTTTACTCCCTATCAGTGATAGAGAACGTATAAGGAGT
TTACTCCCTATCAGTGATAGAGAACGTATGACCAGTTTACTCCCTATCAGTGATAGAGAACGTATCTACA
GTTTACTCCCTATCAGTGATAGAGAACGTATATCCAGTTTACTCCCTATCAGTGATAGAGAACGTATAAG
CTTTAGGCGTGTACGGTGGGCGCCTATAAAAGCAGAGCTCGTTTAGTGAACCGTCAGATCGCCTGGAGCA
ATTCCACAACACTTTTGTCTTATACCAACTTTCCGTACCACTTCCTACCCTCGTAAAGGTCTAGAGCTAG
CGAATTCGAATTTGCCACCATGGACAAGAAGTACTCCATTGGGCTCGCTATCGGCACAAACAGCGTCGGC
TGGGCCGTCATTACGGACGAGTACAAGGTGCCGAGCAAAAAATTCAAAGTTCTGGGCAATACCGATCGCC
ACAGCATAAAGAAGAACCTCATTGGCGCCCTCCTGTTCGACTCCGGGGAGACGGCCGAAGCCACGCGGCT
CAAAAGAACAGCACGGCGCAGATATACCCGCAGAAAGAATCGGATCTGCTACCTGCAGGAGATCTTTAGT
AATGAGATGGCTAAGGTGGATGACTCTTTCTTCCATAGGCTGGAGGAGTCCTTTTTGGTGGAGGAGGATA
AAAAGCACGAGCGCCACCCAATCTTTGGCAATATCGTGGACGAGGTGGCGTACCATGAAAAGTACCCAAC
CATATATCATCTGAGGAAGAAGCTTGTAGACAGTACTGATAAGGCTGACTTGCGGTTGATCTATCTCGCG
CTGGCGCATATGATCAAATTTCGGGGACACTTCCTCATCGAGGGGGACCTGAACCCAGACAACAGCGATG
TCGACAAACTCTTTATCCAACTGGTTCAGACTTACAATCAGCTTTTCGAAGAGAACCCGATCAACGCATC
CGGAGTTGACGCCAAAGCAATCCTGAGCGCTAGGCTGTCCAAATCCCGGCGGCTCGAAAACCTCATCGCA
CAGCTCCCTGGGGAGAAGAAGAACGGCCTGTTTGGTAATCTTATCGCCCTGTCACTCGGGCTGACCCCCA
ACTTTAAATCTAACTTCGACCTGGCCGAAGATGCCAAGCTTCAACTGAGCAAAGACACCTACGATGATGA
TCTCGACAATCTGCTGGCCCAGATCGGCGACCAGTACGCAGACCTTTTTTTGGCGGCAAAGAACCTGTCA
GACGCCATTCTGCTGAGTGATATTCTGCGAGTGAACACGGAGATCACCAAAGCTCCGCTGAGCGCTAGTA
TGATCAAGCGCTATGATGAGCACCACCAAGACTTGACTTTGCTGAAGGCCCTTGTCAGACAGCAACTGCC
TGAGAAGTACAAGGAAATTTTCTTCGATCAGTCTAAAAATGGCTACGCCGGATACATTGACGGCGGAGCA
AGCCAGGAGGAATTTTACAAATTTATTAAGCCCATCTTGGAAAAAATGGACGGCACCGAGGAGCTGCTGG
TAAAGCTTAACAGAGAAGATCTGTTGCGCAAACAGCGCACTTTCGACAATGGAAGCATCCCCCACCAGAT
TCACCTGGGCGAACTGCACGCTATCCTCAGGCGGCAAGAGGATTTCTACCCCTTTTTGAAAGATAACAGG
GAAAAGATTGAGAAAATCCTCACATTTCGGATACCCTACTATGTAGGCCCCCTCGCCCGGGGAAATTCCA
GATTCGCGTGGATGACTCGCAAATCAGAAGAGACCATCACTCCCTGGAACTTCGAGGAAGTCGTGGATAA
GGGGGCCTCTGCCCAGTCCTTCATCGAAAGGATGACTAACTTTGATAAAAATCTGCCTAACGAAAAGGTG
CTTCCTAAACACTCTCTGCTGTACGAGTACTTCACAGTTTATAACGAGCTCACCAAGGTCAAATACGTCA
CAGAAGGGATGAGAAAGCCAGCATTCCTGTCTGGAGAGCAGAAGAAAGCTATCGTGGACCTCCTCTTCAA
GACGAACCGGAAAGTTACCGTGAAACAGCTCAAAGAAGACTATTTCAAAAAGATTGAATGTTTCGACTCT
GTTGAAATCAGCGGAGTGGAGGATCGCTTCAACGCATCCCTGGGAACGTATCACGATCTCCTGAAAATCA
TTAAAGACAAGGACTTCCTGGACAATGAGGAGAACGAGGACATTCTTGAGGACATTGTCCTCACCCTTAC
GTTGTTTGAAGATAGGGAGATGATTGAAGAACGCTTGAAAACTTACGCTCATCTCTTCGACGACAAAGTC
ATGAAACAGCTCAAGAGGCGCCGATATACAGGATGGGGGCGGCTGTCAAGAAAACTGATCAATGGGATCC
GAGACAAGCAGAGTGGAAAGACAATCCTGGATTTTCTTAAGTCCGATGGATTTGCCAACCGGAACTTCAT
GCAGTTGATCCATGATGACTCTCTCACCTTTAAGGAGGACATCCAGAAAGCACAAGTTTCTGGCCAGGGG
GACAGTCTTCACGAGCACATCGCTAATCTTGCAGGTAGCCCAGCTATCAAAAAGGGAATACTGCAGACCG
TTAAGGTCGTGGATGAACTCGTCAAAGTAATGGGAAGGCATAAGCCCGAGAATATCGTTATCGAGATGGC
CCGAGAGAACCAAACTACCCAGAAGGGACAGAAGAACAGTAGGGAAAGGATGAAGAGGATTGAAGAGGGT
ATAAAAGAACTGGGGTCCCAAATCCTTAAGGAACACCCAGTTGAAAACACCCAGCTTCAGAATGAGAAGC
TCTACCTGTACTACCTGCAGAACGGCAGGGACATGTACGTGGATCAGGAACTGGACATCAATCGGCTCTC
CGACTACGACGTGGCTGCTATCGTGCCCCAGTCTTTTCTCAAAGATGATTCTATTGATAATAAAGTGTTG
ACAAGATCCGATAAAGCTAGAGGGAAGAGTGATAACGTCCCCTCAGAAGAAGTTGTCAAGAAAATGAAAA
ATTATTGGCGGCAGCTGCTGAACGCCAAACTGATCACACAACGGAAGTTCGATAATCTGACTAAGGCTGA
ACGAGGTGGCCTGTCTGAGTTGGATAAAGCCGGCTTCATCAAAAGGCAGCTTGTTGAGACACGCCAGATC
ACCAAGCACGTGGCCCAAATTCTCGATTCACGCATGAACACCAAGTACGATGAAAATGACAAACTGATTC
GAGAGGTGAAAGTTATTACTCTGAAGTCTAAGCTGGTCTCAGATTTCAGAAAGGACTTTCAGTTTTATAA
GGTGAGAGAGATCAACAATTACCACCATGCGCATGATGCCTACCTGAATGCAGTGGTAGGCACTGCACTT
ATCAAAAAATATCCCAAGCTTGAATCTGAATTTGTTTACGGAGACTATAAAGTGTACGATGTTAGGAAAA
TGATCGCAAAGTCTGAGCAGGAAATAGGCAAGGCCACCGCTAAGTACTTCTTTTACAGCAATATTATGAA
TTTTTTCAAGACCGAGATTACACTGGCCAATGGAGAGATTCGGAAGCGACCACTTATCGAAACAAACGGA
GAAACAGGAGAAATCGTGTGGGACAAGGGTAGGGATTTCGCGACAGTCCGGAAGGTCCTGTCCATGCCGC
AGGTGAACATCGTTAAAAAGACCGAAGTACAGACCGGAGGCTTCTCCAAGGAAAGTATCCTCCCGAAAAG
GAACAGCGACAAGCTGATCGCACGCAAAAAAGATTGGGACCCCAAGAAATACGGCGGATTCGATTCTCCT
ACAGTCGCTTACAGTGTACTGGTTGTGGCCAAAGTGGAGAAAGGGAAGTCTAAAAAACTCAAAAGCGTCA
AGGAACTGCTGGGCATCACAATCATGGAGCGATCAAGCTTCGAAAAAAACCCCATCGACTTTCTCGAGGC
GAAAGGATATAAAGAGGTCAAAAAAGACCTCATCATTAAGCTTCCCAAGTACTCTCTCTTTGAGCTTGAA
AACGGCCGGAAACGAATGCTCGCTAGTGCGGGCGAGCTGCAGAAAGGTAACGAGCTGGCACTGCCCTCTA
AATACGTTAATTTCTTGTATCTGGCCAGCCACTATGAAAAGCTCAAAGGGTCTCCCGAAGATAATGAGCA
GAAGCAGCTGTTCGTGGAACAACACAAACACTACCTTGATGAGATCATCGAGCAAATAAGCGAATTCTCC
AAAAGAGTGATCCTCGCCGACGCTAACCTCGATAAGGTGCTTTCTGCTTACAATAAGCACAGGGATAAGC
CCATCAGGGAGCAGGCAGAAAACATTATCCACTTGTTTACTCTGACCAACTTGGGCGCGCCTGCAGCCTT
CAAGTACTTCGACACCACCATAGACAGAAAGCGGTACACCTCTACAAAGGAGGTCCTGGACGCCACACTG
ATTCATCAGTCAATTACGGGGCTCTATGAAACAAGAATCGACCTCTCTCAGCTCGGTGGAGACAGCAGGG
CTGACCCCAAGAAGAAGAGGAAGGTGGGTACCATGAACAATTCCCAGGGAAGAGTGACCTTCGAGGATGT
CACTGTGAACTTCACCCAGGGGGAGTGGCAGCGGCTGAATCCCGAACAGAGAAACTTGTACAGGGATGTG
ATGCTGGAGAATTACAGCAACCTTGTCTCTGTGGGACAAGGGGAAACCACCAAACCCGATGTGATCTTGA
GGTTGGAACAAGGAAAGGAGCCATGGTTGGAGGAAGAGGAAGTGCTGGGAAGTGGCCGTGCAGAAAAAAA
TGGGGACATTGGAGGGCAGATTTGGAAGCCAAAGGATGTGAAAGAGAGTCTCACGCGTGAAGCCTCAGTG
CAGGTGAAAAGGGTGCTGGAAAAATCCCCCGGCAAACTCCTCGTGAAGATGCCCTTCCAGGCTTCCCCTG
GCGGAAAAGGTGAAGGGGGTGGCGCAACCACATCTGCCCAGGTCATGGTCATCAAGCGACCTGGAAGGAA
AAGAAAGGCCGAGGCTGACCCTCAGGCCATTCCAAAGAAACGGGGACGCAAGCCAGGGTCCGTGGTCGCA
GCTGCAGCAGCTGAGGCTAAGAAAAAGGCAGTGAAGGAAAGCTCCATCCGCAGTGTGCAGGAGACTGTCC
TGCCCATCAAGAAGAGGAAGACTAGGGAGACCGTGTCCATCGAGGTCAAAGAAGTGGTCAAGCCCCTGCT
CGTGTCCACCCTGGGCGAAAAATCTGGAAAGGGGCTCAAAACATGCAAGTCACCTGGACGGAAAAGCAAG
GAGTCTAGTCCAAAGGGGCGCTCAAGCTCCGCTTCTAGTCCCCCTAAAAAGGAACACCATCACCATCACC
ATCACGCCGAGTCTCCTAAGGCTCCTATGCCACTGCTCCCACCACCTCCACCACCTGAGCCACAGTCAAG
CGAAGACCCCATCAGCCCACCCGAGCCTCAGGATCTGTCCTCTAGTATTTGCAAAGAGGAAAAGATGCCC
AGAGCAGGCAGCCTGGAGAGTGATGGCTGTCCAAAAGAACCCGCCAAGACCCAGCCTATGGTGGCAGCCG
CTGCAACTACCACCACAACCACAACTACCACAGTGGCCGAAAAATACAAGCATCGCGGCGAGGGCGAACG
AAAGGACATTGTGTCAAGCTCCATGCCCAGACCTAACCGGGAGGAACCAGTCGATAGTAGGACACCCGTG
ACTGAGAGAGTCTCATAGGCGGCCGCCTAGACCGGTTAGTAATGAGTTTAAACGGGGGAGGCTAACTGAA
ACACGGAAGGAGACAATACCGGAAGGAACCCGCGCTATGACGGCAATAAAAAGACAGAATAAAACGCACG
GGTGTTGGGTCGTTTGTTCATAAACGCGGGGTTCGGTCCCAGGGCTGGCACTCTGTCGATACCCCACCGA
GACCCCATTGGGGCCAATACGCCCGCGTTTCTTCCTTTTCCCCACCCCACCCCCCAAGTTCGGGTGAAGG
CCCAGGGCTCGCAGCCAACGTCGGGGCGGCAGGCCCTGCCATAGCAGATCTGCGAAATCGGATCCAGCTA
AATCTAAGTGGATCTGCGATCGCTCCGGTGCCCGTCAGTGGGCAGAGCGCACATCGCCCACAGTCCCCGA
GAAGTTGGGGGGAGGGGTCGGCAATTGAACGGGTGCCTAGAGAAGGTGGCGCGGGGTAAACTGGGAAAGT
GATGTCGTGTACTGGCTCCGCCTTTTTCCCGAGGGTGGGGGAGAACCGTATATAAGTGCAGTAGTCGCCG
TGAACGTTCTTTTTCGCAACGGGTTTGCCGCCAGAACACAGCTGAAGCTTCGAGGGGCTCGCATCTCTCC
TTCACGCGCCCGCCGCCCTACCTGAGGCCGCCATCCACGCCGGTTGAGTCGCGTTCTGCCGCCTCCCGCC
TGTGGTGCCTCCTGAACTGCGTCCGCCGTCTAGGTAAGTTTAAAGCTCAGGTCGAGACCGGGCCTTTGTC
CGGCGCTCCCTTGGAGCCTACCTAGACTCAGCCGGCTCTCCACGCTTTGCCTGACCCTGCTTGCTCAACT
CTACGTCTTTGTTTCGTTTTCTGTTCTGCGCCGTTACAGATCTAAGCTGTGACCGGCGCCTACTCTAGAG
CCGCCATGTCTAGACTGGACAAGAGCAAAGTCATAAACTCTGCTCTGGAATTACTCAATGGAGTCGGTAT
CGAAGGCCTGACGACAAGGAAACTCGCTCAAAAGCTGGGAGTTGAGCAGCCTACCCTGTACTGGCACGTG
AAGAACAAGCGGGCCCTGCTCGATGCCCTGCCAATCGAGATGCTGGACAGGCATCATACCCACTCCTGCC
CCCTGGAAGGCGAGTCATGGCAAGACTTTCTGCGGAACAACGCCAAGTCATACCGCTGTGCTCTCCTCTC
ACATCGCGACGGGGCTAAAGTGCATCTCGGCACCCGCCCAACAGAGAAACAGTACGAAACCCTGGAAAAT
CAGCTCGCGTTCCTGTGTCAGCAAGGCTTCTCCCTGGAGAACGCACTGTACGCTCTGTCCGCCGTGGGCC
ACTTTACACTGGGCTGCGTATTGGAGGAACAGGAGCATCAAGTAGCAAAAGAGGAAAGAGAGACACCTAC
CACCGATTCTATGCCCCCACTTCTGAAACAAGCAATTGAGCTGTTCGACCGGCAGGGAGCCGAACCTGCC
TTCCTTTTCGGCCTGGAACTAATCATATGTGGCCTGGAGAAACAGCTAAAGTGCGAAAGCGGCGGGCCGA
CCGACGCCCTTGACGATTTTGACTTAGACATGCTCCCAGCCGATGCCCTTGACGACTTTGACCTTGATAT
GCTGCCTGCTGACGCTCTTGACGATTTTGACCTTGACATGCTCCCCGGGGAGGGCAGAGGAAGTCTTCTA
ACATGCGGTGACGTGGAGGAGAATCCCGGCCCTGAATTCATGGATAGATCCGGAAAGCCTGAACTCACCG
CGACGTCTGTCGAGAAGTTTCTGATCGAAAAGTTCGACAGCGTCTCCGACCTGATGCAGCTCTCGGAGGG
CGAAGAATCTCGTGCTTTCAGCTTCGATGTAGGAGGGCGTGGATATGTCCTGCGGGTAAATAGCTGCGCC
GATGGTTTCTACAAAGATCGTTATGTTTATCGGCACTTTGCATCGGCCGCGCTCCCGATTCCGGAAGTGC
TTGACATTGGGGAATTCAGCGAGAGCCTGACCTATTGCATCTCCCGCCGTGCACAGGGTGTCACGTTGCA
AGACCTGCCTGAAACCGAACTGCCCGCTGTTCTGCAGCCGGTCGCGGAGGCCATGGATGCGATCGCTGCG
GCCGATCTTAGCCAGACGAGCGGGTTCGGCCCATTCGGACCGCAAGGAATCGGTCAATACACTACATGGC
GTGATTTCATATGCGCGATTGCTGATCCCCATGTGTATCACTGGCAAACTGTGATGGACGACACCGTCAG
TGCGTCCGTCGCGCAGGCTCTCGATGAGCTGATGCTTTGGGCCGAGGACTGCCCCGAAGTCCGGCACCTC
GTGCACGCGGATTTCGGCTCCAACAATGTCCTGACGGACAATGGCCGCATAACAGCGGTCATTGACTGGA
GCGAGGCGATGTTCGGGGATTCCCAATACGAGGTCGCCAACATCTTCTTCTGGAGGCCGTGGTTGGCTTG
TATGGAGCAGCAGACGCGCTACTTCGAGCGGAGGCATCCGGAGCTTGCAGGATCGCCGCGGCTCCGGGCG
TATATGCTCCGCATTGGTCTTGACCAACTCTATCAGAGCTTGGTTGACGGCAATTTCGATGATGCAGCTT
GGGCGCAGGGTCGATGCGACGCAATCGTCCGATCCGGAGCCGGGACTGTCGGGCGTACACAAATCGCCCG
CAGAAGCGCGGCCGTCTGGACCGATGGCTGTGTAGAAGTACTCGCCGATAGTGGAAACCGACGCCCCAGC
ACTCGTCCGAGGGCAAAGGAATAAGCCAAGGAACCTCTGGATTACAAAATTTGTGAAAGATTGACTGGTA
TTCTTAACTATGTTGCTCCTTTTACGCTATGTGGATACGCTGCTTTAATGCCTTTGTATCAGTTAACTTG
TTTATTGCAGCTTATAATGGTTACAAATAAAGCAATAGCATCACAAATTTCACAAATAAAGCATTTTTTT
CACTGCATTCTAGTTGTGGTTTGTCCAAACTCATCAATGTATCTTATCATGTCTGGAATTGACTCAAATG
ATGTCAATTAGTCTATCAGAAGCTCATCTGGTCTCCCTTCCGGGGGACAAGACATCCCTGTTTAATATTT
AAACAGCAGTGTTCCCAAACTGGGTTCTTATATCCCTTGCTCTGGTCAACCAGGTTGCAGGGTTTCCTGT
CCTCACAGGAACGAAGTCCCTAAAGAAACAGTGGCAGCCAGGTTTAGCCCCGGAATTGACTGGATTCCTT
TTTTAGGGCCCATTGGTATGGCTTTTTCCCCGTATCCCCCCAGGTGTCTGCAGGCTCAAAGAGCAGCGAG
AAGCGTTCAGAGGAAAGCGATCCCGTGCCACCTTCCCCGTGCCCGGGCTGTCCCCGCACGCTGCCGGCTC
GGGGATGCGGGGGGAGCGCCGGACCGGAGCGGAGCCCCGGGCGGCTCGCTGCTGCCCCCTAGCGGGGGAG
GGACGTAATTACATCCCTGGGGGCTTTGGGGGGGGGCTGTCCCTGATATCTATAACAAGAAAATATATAT
ATAATAAGTTATCACGTAAGTAGAACATGAAATAACAATATAATTATCGTATGAGTTAAATCTTAAAAGT
CACGTAAAAGATAATCATGCGTCATTTTGACTCACGCGGTCGTTATAGTTCAAAATCAGTGACACTTACC
GCATTGACAAGCACGCCTCACGGGAGCTCCAAGCGGCGACTGAGATGTCCTAAATGCACAGCGACGGATT
CGCGCTATTTAGAAAGAGAGAGCAATATTTCAAGAATGCATGCGTCAATTTTACGCAGACTATCTTTCTA
GGGTTAATCTAGCTGCATCAGGATCATATCGTCGGGTCTTTTTTCCGGCTCAGTCATCGCCCAAGCTGGC
GCTATCTGGGCATCGGGGAGGAAGAAGCCCGTGCCTTTTCCCGCGAGGTTGAAGCGGCATGGAAAGAGTT
TGCCGAGGATGACTGCTGCTGCATTGACGTTGAGCGAAAACGCACGTTTACCATGATGATTCGGGAAGGT
GTGGCCATGCACGCCTTTAACGGTGAACTGTTCGTTCAGGCCACCTGGGATACCAGTTCGTCGCGGCTTT
TCCGGACACAGTTCCGGATGGTCAGCCCGAAGCGCATCAGCAACCCGAACAATACCGGCGACAGCCGGAA
CTGCCGTGCCGGTGTGCAGATTAATGACAGCGGTGCGGCGCTGGGATATTACGTCAGCGAGGACGGGTAT
CCTGGCTGGATGCCGCAGAAATGGACATGGATACCCCGTGAGTTACCCGGCGGGCGCGCTTGGCGTAATC
ATGGTCATAGCTGTTTCCTGTGTGAAATTGTTATCCGCTCACAATTCCACACAACATACGAGCCGGAAGC
ATAAAGTGTAAAGCCTGGGGTGCCTAATGAGTGAGCTAACTCACATTAATTGCGTTGCGCTCACTGCCCG
CTTTCCAGTCGGGAAACCTGTCGTGCCAGCTGCATTAATGAATCGGCCAACGCGCGGGGAGAGGCGGTTT
GCGTATTGGGCGCTCTTCCGCTTCCTCGCTCACTGACTCGCTGCGCTCGGTCGTTCGGCTGCGGCGAGCG
GTATCAGCTCACTCAAAGGCGGTAATACGGTTATCCACAGAATCAGGGGATAACGCAGGAAAGAACATGT
GAGCAAAAGGCCAGCAAAAGGCCAGGAACCGTAAAAAGGCCGCGTTGCTGGCGTTTTTCCATAGGCTCCG
CCCCCCTGACGAGCATCACAAAAATCGACGCTCAAGTCAGAGGTGGCGAAACCCGACAGGACTATAAAGA
TACCAGGCGTTTCCCCCTGGAAGCTCCCTCGTGCGCTCTCCTGTTCCGACCCTGCCGCTTACCGGATACC
TGTCCGCCTTTCTCCCTTCGGGAAGCGTGGCGCTTTCTCATAGCTCACGCTGTAGGTATCTCAGTTCGGT
GTAGGTCGTTCGCTCCAAGCTGGGCTGTGTGCACGAACCCCCCGTTCAGCCCGACCGCTGCGCCTTATCC
GGTAACTATCGTCTTGAGTCCAACCCGGTAAGACACGACTTATCGCCACTGGCAGCAGCCACTGGTAACA
GGATTAGCAGAGCGAGGTATGTAGGCGGTGCTACAGAGTTCTTGAAGTGGTGGCCTAACTACGGCTACAC
TAGAAGAACAGTATTTGGTATCTGCGCTCTGCTGAAGCCAGTTACCTTCGGAAAAAGAGTTGGTAGCTCT
TGATCCGGCAAACAAACCACCGCTGGTAGCGGTGGTTTTTTTGTTTGCAAGCAGCAGATTACGCGCAGAA
AAAAAGGATCTCAA
